>Addgene plasmid #66980 | pcDNA3 Flag Myb | addgene partial sequence | sequence record 118671 | CMV-F 5'-CGCAAATGGGCGGTAGGCGTG-3'
CTATATAAGCAGAGCTCTCTGGCTAACTAGAGAACCCACTGCTTACTGGCTTATCGAAATTAATACGACT
CACTATAGGGAGACCCAAGCTTGGTACCGAGCTCGGATCCGCCAGCATGGACTACAAAGACGATGACGAC
AAGGCCCGGAGACCCCGACACAGCATCTACAGTAGCGATGAAGATGATGAAGACATTGAGATGTGTGACC
ATGACTACGATGGGCTGCTGCCCAAATCTGGAAAGCGTCACTTGGGGAAAACTAGGTGGACAAGGGAAGA
GGATGAGAAGCTGAAGAAGCTGGTGGAACAGAACGGAACAGACGACTGGAAAGTCATTGCCAATTATCTG
CCCAACCGGACAGATGTGCAGTGCCAACACCGGTGGCAGAAAGTGCTGAACCCTGAACTCATCAAAGGTC
CCTGGACCAAAGAAGAAGATCAGAGAGTCATAGAGCTTGTCCAGAAATATGGTCCGAAGCGTTGGTCTGT
TATTGCCAAGCACTTAAAAGGGAGAATTGGAAAGCAGTGTCGGGAGAGGTGGCACAACCATTTGAATCCA
GAAGTTAAGAAAACCTCCTGGACAGAAGAGGAGGACAGAATCATTTACCAGGCACACAAGCGTCTGGGGA
ACAGATGGGCAGAGATCGCAAAGCTGCTGCCCGGACGGACTGATAATGCTATCAAGAACCACTGGAATTC
CACCATGCGTCGCAAGGTGGAACAGGAAGGCTACCTGCAGGAGCCTTCCAAAGCCAGCCAGACGCCAGTG
GCCACGAGCTTCCAGAAGAACAATCATTTGATGGGGTTTGGGCATGCCTCACCTCCATCTCAGCTCTCTC
CAAGTGGCCAGTCCTCCGTCAACAGCGAATATCCCTATTACCACATCGCCGAAGCACAAAACATCTCCAG
TCACGTTCCCTATCCTGTCGCATTGCATGTTAATATAGTCAACGTCCCTCAGCCGGCTGCGGCAGCCATC
CAGAGACACTATAACGACGAAGACCCTGAGAAGGAAAAGCGAATAAAGGAGCTGGAGTTGCTCCTGATGT
C
