>Addgene plasmid #66980 | pcDNA3 Flag Myb | addgene partial sequence | sequence record 118673 | BGH-rev 5'-TAGAAGGCACAGTCGAGG-3'
GCATTTAGGTGACACTATAGAATAGGGCCCTCTAGATGCATGCTCGAGTCACATGACCAGAGTTCGAGCT
GAGAACGCGTTCACGTATTTCCGAGCCGGACCGGAGGCCGTCATCTGGTCCTCTGTCTTCCCACAGGATG
CTGGCTCCCAGGCACCACTGCATGGCTGCAAGGGACCCACCAGGGGCCTGTTCTTAGGTACGGTAAAGGC
TTTGAGGACATTGTCTTCATCTTCTGATACAGGTGTCATTAAAACAGAGCTTGTAAGAATATTTGGGGCA
TCTGCCACAGGAGACGCCTGCGAGAACAGCTGGGTGCTCAGGCTGTTCTCTGCCCAGTGGTTTGAGCAGA
AGAAGTTTCCCGATTTCTCAGTTGGCGACTCCACCTCCTGCTTGATTTTTTTCAGTAACGGTGGTCCACT
CTCTTGAAACTCAGCCACAATTCCAGATTCATCCGATTCCTGCTTAATCACATCTTGTAGGTCCTCCACT
GCATGGGAGGGGGTCTGAGGTAGCATCTTCAGGGGACCGTATTTAATTTCTTGAGCTGCAAGGGCATGTT
TGAATGGTGTGGGAGTTCGAGGAGAGCTTTCGAGGATTGACCTTTTGATAGCTGGAGTTCTAAAGATGGA
ATTTTCCTTCTGGGTTTTCACAGTCTGGTCTCGACATGGTGTCAGTTTGTGACCAATGAGAGGAGTGGAG
GGTAAGGTAGGTGCATCTAAGCCCGAGCTTTCATGGTTGCTGGAAGTGTTCAAGAAAGAATCTATAAACT
GGAGTGTTTCTGCAAATTCTAAGAGGTTCTTAACATTGTCCAGAATGGTGCCCTGGTGGACGATCATGCA
CCTTGCTGGTGAGGCACTTTCTTCAGGTAGGGAGCCGGGATCTGCAGGCAGAGATGGGGTGGCATGGTGT
TCTCCCAAACAGGAAACAGGTGCACTATCCCCATGAGGTCTGGTCTGGTCCACAATGGAGGTGCTGTGCC
ACCCGGGGTAGCTGCAAGTGTGGT
