[The description below was written by a language model from this plasmid's Addgene catalogue record.]
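Description:
pcDNA3 Flag Myb is a mammalian expression plasmid built on the commercial pcDNA3 backbone and designed to produce mouse Myb (c-Myb) carrying an N-terminal Flag epitope. The total construct is recorded as about 7.7 kb, of which roughly 5.4 kb is backbone. It is propagated in E. coli as a high-copy plasmid under ampicillin selection. The record does not list other backbone features, so any additional markers or origins normally associated with pcDNA3 are not confirmed here, and no feature table is available to verify them.

The Myb coding sequence was inserted by restriction cloning between BamHI and XhoI sites, both of which remain intact, so the insert can be excised or swapped. Transcription in mammalian cells is driven by the CMV promoter, a strong constitutive viral promoter suited to high-level expression after transient transfection. The Flag tag fused to the amino terminus allows the protein to be detected by immunoblotting or immunofluorescence and captured by immunoprecipitation with anti-Flag antibodies, without needing a Myb-specific reagent. T7 and SP6 primer sites flank the cloning region and are the recommended positions for sequence verification of the insert.

Myb is a haematopoietic transcription factor, and the plasmid comes from a study of how BET bromodomain inhibition affects haematopoietic transcription factor function in acute myeloid leukaemia. The construct therefore suits ectopic expression of tagged Myb in cultured cells, for example to examine its protein interactions or transcriptional activity, although the record itself states only that it is an expression plasmid for Flag-tagged mouse Myb.
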