Addgene plasmid #66980: pcDNA3 Flag Myb
Purpose: Expression plasmid for mouse Myb; adds Flag tag to the N-terminus of protein
Depositing lab: Christopher Vakoc. Depositing organization: Cold Spring Harbor Laboratory. Publication: BET Bromodomain Inhibition Suppresses the Function of Hematopoietic Transcription Factors in Acute Myeloid Leukemia. Roe JS, Mercan F, Rivera K, Pappin DJ, Vakoc CR. Mol Cell. 2015 May 12. pii: S1097-2765(15)00267-1. doi: 10.1016/j.molcel.2015.04.011. PubMed 25982114.
Backbone
  Vector backbone: pcDNA3
  Backbone manufacturer: Invitrogen
  Backbone size w/o insert (bp): 5400
  Total vector size (bp): 7668
  Vector type: Mammalian Expression
Growth in bacteria
  Bacterial resistance: Ampicillin, 100 μg/mL
  Growth temperature: 37°C
  Growth strain: DH5alpha
  Copy number: High Copy
Gene/Insert
  Gene/Insert name: Myb
  Species: M. musculus (mouse)
  Entrez Gene: Myb (a.k.a. c-myb)
  Promoter: CMV
  Tag / fusion protein: Flag (N terminal on insert)
  Cloning method: Restriction Enzyme; 5′ cloning site BamHI (not destroyed); 3′ cloning site XhoI (not destroyed)
  Sequencing primers: 5′ T7; 3′ SP6
Terms and licenses: Academic/Nonprofit Terms; Industry Terms: Not Available to Industry
How to cite: pcDNA3 Flag Myb was a gift from Christopher Vakoc (Addgene plasmid # 66980 ; http://n2t.net/addgene:66980 ; RRID:Addgene_66980)
